Addgene plasmid #198579: pENTR223-BOLF1
Purpose: Gateway Entry Clone
Depositing lab: Eric Johannsen. Depositing organization: Brigham and Women's Hospital. Publication: Epstein-Barr virus and virus human protein interaction maps. Calderwood MA, Venkatesan K, Xing L, Chase MR, Vazquez A, Holthaus AM, Ewence AE, Li N, Hirozane-Kishikawa T, Hill DE, Vidal M, Kieff E, Johannsen E. Proc Natl Acad Sci U S A. 2007 May 1;104(18):7606-11. doi: 10.1073/pnas.0702332104. Epub 2007 Apr 19. PubMed 17446270.
Backbone
  Vector backbone: pENTR223.1
  Backbone manufacturer: Invitrogen
  Backbone size w/o insert (bp): 2875
  Vector type: Gateway Entry Vector
Growth in bacteria
  Bacterial resistance: Spectinomycin, 50 μg/mL
  Growth temperature: 37°C
  Growth strain: DH5alpha
  Copy number: High Copy
Gene/Insert
  Gene/Insert name: BOLF1
  Species: Epstein-Barr virus
  Mutation: None (wildtype)
  Cloning method: Gateway Cloning
Terms and licenses: Academic/Nonprofit Terms; Industry Terms: Not Available to Industry
How to cite: pENTR223-BOLF1 was a gift from Eric Johannsen (Addgene plasmid # 198579 ; http://n2t.net/addgene:198579 ; RRID:Addgene_198579)
