[The description below was written by a language model from this plasmid's Addgene catalogue record and pLannotate feature annotations shown in this document.]
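Description:
pENTR223-BOLF1 is a Gateway entry clone built on the Invitrogen pENTR223.1 backbone and carrying the wild-type BOLF1 open reading frame of Epstein-Barr virus. It is a bacterial shuttle for recombinational cloning, not an expression vector. It replicates in E. coli from a high-copy ColE1/pUC-type origin and is selected with spectinomycin through the aadA aminoglycoside adenylyltransferase gene (SmR). This gene lies downstream of a fragment of a class 1 integron Pc promoter and a short remnant of a gentamicin acetyltransferase gene. The sequenced record is 6,504 nt, consistent with the roughly 2.9 kb backbone plus an insert of about 3.7 kb.

The annotation identifies the insert as the inner tegument protein of EBV strain B95-8. By homology, this protein is assigned roles in cytoplasmic secondary envelopment during egress, in capsid transport to the trans-Golgi network through interaction with the large tegument protein, and in tegumentation at the viral assembly complex. The coding sequence is flanked by two oppositely oriented attL recombination sites. The annotation tool labels both as attL3, so the record does not resolve their exact identities. These sites allow LR Clonase-mediated transfer of the ORF into attR-containing destination vectors that supply promoters and tags. rrnB T1 and T2 terminators lie upstream of the cassette, where such elements typically insulate an insert from read-through transcription. A T7 promoter sits just beyond the downstream att site and points back toward the insert. Small lacI and lacZα fragments are backbone remnants. No eukaryotic promoter or epitope tag is annotated. The clone comes from a collection associated with a study mapping EBV–EBV and EBV–human protein interactions, which suggests use as a source ORF for interaction-screening and expression constructs.
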