Features (pLannotate 1.2.2; 12 found; start..end, strand, type, name):
    121..213     +  CDS            lacI (fragment): lac repressor; lacI; The lac repressor binds to the lac operator to inhibit transcription in E. coli. This inhibition can be relieved by adding lactose or isopropyl-β-D-thiogalactopyranoside (IPTG).
    268..295     -  terminator     rrnB T2 terminator: transcription terminator T2 from the E. coli rrnB gene
    427..470     +  terminator     rrnB T1 terminator: Escherichia coli rrnB; transcription terminator T1 from the E. coli rrnB gene
    517..553     -  CDS            lacZα (fragment): LacZα fragment of β-galactosidase; lacZ fragment
    570..665     +  protein_bind   attL3: mutant version of attL; recombination site for the Gateway® LR reaction LR Clonase™
    668..4384    +  CDS            ITP_EBVB9: Protein inferred from homology: Swiss-Prot protein existence level 3. Plays an essential role in cytoplasmic secondary envelopment during viral egress. Interacts with the capsid via the large tegument protein/LTP and participates in its transport to the host trans-Golgi network (TGN) where secondary envelopment occurs. Modulates tegumentation and capsid accumulation at the viral assembly complex. From Epstein-Barr virus (strain B95-8) (HHV-4) (Human herpesvirus 4).
   4386..4481    -  protein_bind   attL3: mutant version of attL; recombination site for the Gateway® LR reaction LR Clonase™
   4500..4518    -  promoter       T7 promoter: promoter for bacteriophage T7 RNA polymerase
   4708..4731    +  promoter       Pc promoter (fragment): intI1 (promoter lies within the coding sequence); class 1 integron promoter
   4907..4963    +  CDS            GmR (fragment): gentamycin acetyltransferase; aacC1; confers resistance to gentamycin
   4970..5761    +  CDS            SmR: aminoglycoside adenylyltransferase (Murphy, 1985); aadA; confers resistance to spectinomycin and streptomycin
   5854..6442    +  rep_origin     ori: high-copy-number ColE1/pMB1/pBR322/pUC origin of replication
>Addgene plasmid #198579 | pENTR223-BOLF1 | addgene full sequence | sequence record 391873 | Addgene NGS Result
CTTTCCTGCGTTATCCCCTGATTCTGTGGATAACCGTATTACCGCCTTTGAGTGAGCTGATACCGCTCGC
CGCAGCCGAACGACCGAGCGCAGCGAGTCAGTGAGCGAGGAAGCGGAAGAGCGCCCAATACGCAAACCGC
CTCTCCCCGCGCGTTGGCCGATTCATTAATGCAGCTGGCACGACAGGTTTCCCGACTGGAAAGCGGGCAG
TGAGCGCAACGCAATTAATACGCGTACCGCTAGCCAGGAAGAGTTTGTAGAAACGCAAAAAGGCCATCCG
TCAGGATGGCCTTCTGCTTAGTTTGATGCCTGGCAGTTTATGGCGGGCGTCCTGCCCGCCACCCTCCGGG
CCGTTGCTTCACAACGTTCAAATCCGCTCCCGGCGGATTTGTCCTACTCAGGAGAGCGTTCACCGACAAA
CAACAGATAAAACGAAAGGCCCAGTCTTCCGACTGAGCCTTTCGTTTTATTTGATGCCTGGCAGTTCCCT
ACTCTCGCGTTAACGCTAGCATGGATGTTTTCCCAGTCACGACGTTGTAAAACGACGGCCAGTCTTAAGC
TCGGGCCCCAAATAATGATTTTATTTTGACTGATAGTGACCTGTTCGTTGCAACAAATTGATGAGCAATG
CTTTTTTATAATGCCAACTTTGTACAAAAAAGTTGGCATGGCGTCCGCTATGGAGAGTGACAGCAGCGGC
GGTAGCGGAGGGGCAGACGCCCAGCCACCCCTGGCAGAGGTGGACGGGGGGCTCGCCCGCGTGACGCGTC
AGTTGCTGCTGTCTGGGGACGACCCCGCTGCCCGCCTGCGCGCGCTGATGCCTCTGGAGCTGGGGATCTT
TGGACTGGGGGATTTGGCCCAGCCGGTGCTGGTGCGCGATTTTTTAAATACTCTCACCCTCATGAGCGGC
CACGCTTACCCGGCGGCGGTCCTCCGCCACCACGCCTACTACCTACTCCGGGCGGCCTCCTTTTCCAGGC
GCAGCTTCGGCCTCGGCCATCTGGAGGCGGCCCTGGACGTGCTGGCATCCTCACTGCCCCCCACGACAGC
CTCTCCGGCCACCGACGATCCGCTGGACGGCTCTCGGCTCATCGCAGAGACCCGGGCCCTGGCGGCCGCG
TACCGGCGCATCATCGAAGAGGGCAGCGGGGAGGTGCTCGCGGTCTCTGGCCCAACGGCCACCTTTGCCT
TCGTGGAAGAGCTGGTGGCCGACACTTATCTGGCCCGGTGGGACGCCTTCCCGCGGGAGGGGCTGTCATT
CTACGCTTTTAACGCGGCGAAAACGACGCTGGGGAGATGGCTGGTCACCGTATACGCGGAGACCAACCGC
TACCCCTGGGCGGCTGCAGGGCAGGGTCAGCCCACGGCCGCGGACATCAAGGCCATGGCCGTGGAGCTGG
TGGAGCACAGTGGGGGCGGGGCCGGCGGGGGAGAGGGTGAAGAAAGCGGTGGTGGTCTCTTTCACCGCCC
CGAGTCACTTTCCAGCGTGGTGGCCTCGCTGCCCCTGGCCCGGCGGCGGGCGGTAGAGATCCTGGGCGTG
TACGCGGAGGCCAGCGGGGGACAAACGCCCCCCGTCGCGGCTGTGCCCGTCCTGGCCTTTGACGCCGCCC
GGCTCCGGCTTTTGGAGCCCTCAGGGGCCCTCTTTTACGACTATGTGTACGAGGCCCTGCTCTGGGACCA
GACTTACGGCGTCCCAGACTCGGTCATCGAGGCCTTCCTGGCCGGGATGGCGGCAGAGATGGAGGCCCTG
GCCGCTCGTGTGCAGGAGGCGGCGGGGAGCCGGGCATCCTTCTCTCCAGCCGCCATCGAGCAGGTGGCCA
CGGTTCTGCTCTCGGCCGGGCTCAACGAGACCGTGGCGGGGGACTACGCCATGATGCTGGCCTCTGTGCC
CCGGGTGTCCCGCTCGCGGTGGAGGTGGCTCGAGGCCACCGCCGCCCTCCTAGAGAGTCTATCGGGCTTT
GCCCTGCACTTTTTCCGACTGCTGCCCACCGCGAGCCCCACGAGCCGCTTCGCCCGTGTGGCCCGGGCGG
CCTACCTGCGGGCGGAGGCCGAGGCCGTGGACAGACGAGCCCGGCGCACCAGCGGCCCCTCTACGCCCGC
CGCCGCCCCCGCCGCGACGGCTGTGGGTGTGGGGGCGGCGGCGGACCCTTGGGACGCCGTAACCCCTCTG
CGCATCTTCATCGTCCCCCCTCCCGCGGCCGAGTATGAGCAGGTGGCGGGGGACCTTTCATCCGAACTCC
TCAGGTCTCTGCTATGGGTCCGCTACAGCCGCCTGTGGCAGGCCCCGGCCCCGGCTCCGGCCCTCCCCTG
TAAGCCCCCCCTACTCCCCGGCGAGCAGGGAAGAAGGCAGTGGACGGCAGCGGTGGCGGCGGCCCCGCGG
ACAGACGTCGAGGCATACTGCCGGTCCCTGAGGGCCGGCCAAACGGCGCGCGCGGATCCGGCCTATGTCC
ACAGCCCCTTCTTCCCGGCCGCCTTCATCGAGTTCCAAATCTGGCCCGCCCTTCGCCGGGTCCTCTCCAA
CGAGCTGCCCAAAACCCGCTCTCTGGCCGCCCTGCGCTGGCTGGTCTCCTTCGGCAGCGACCTGGCCCTC
CCTTCCCCCGAGCTGACCCGGGCCCGCCGTCCTCTCGAGCTCATATACGCCACCGTCTGGGAGATCTATG
ACGGGGCCCCTCCGATGCCTGGGGAGTCCCCCCAGGCGGTCGGACTGCGCCCCCTCAACTTAGAGGGGGA
AGGCAAGGCCGGGGACGCAGGAGCCGAGGGTGCAGAAGACGAAGAGGGCGGGGGCCCCTGGGGGCTGTCG
TCCCACGACGCAGTCCTTAGGATCATGGACGCCGTCCGAGAGGTCTCAGGCATCATCTCCGAGACTATCT
CAGCTTCAGAGCGGGCGGCGGAAGCACCACCGCTTGCCTGGCCCACCTCCCTCTTTTCACTCCTCTTCAC
CCTGAGATACAGCACGACGGCGGAGTCGTTGGGCCTGGCCACCCGCCGCTTTCTGGTCTCGGGTGAGACC
CTCTCGGAGGACATCTCGCGCTTGACGGGGGCAGCTTGGAGGCTGTGCTCCCGCCCGCTCCTGTACGACG
CAGAGACCGGGAGGGTGCAGATCCCTCTGGCGACGGAAGAGGAGGAGGAGGCGGTGGTAGCGGTGAAGGA
AAAGAGCGTTTCATCCTCCCCCCGCCACTACTCCACGGACCTCCAGACGCTAAAGAGCGTCGTGGAGGGC
ATCCAGGATGTGTGCCGGGACGCCGCCGCCAGGTGGGCCCTGGCCACGGCCGACACGGCCACCCTCAGAA
GGCGCCTCCTGGTGCCGGCCCTCAGGGAGAGCCGGGGCATCGCGGATCACCCCCTCTGGGCCCACACCAG
CGAGCCCCTGCGTCCGGATCTCGAGGAGCTCAACGAGCGGGTGGAGCACGCCCTGGAGCTGGGATACAGC
CTGACGGGCGCCCTCAGGCGCAGCGTCGCCTACCGGTTCCGGGATTACACATTCGCCCGCCTGTTCCAGC
CACCCGCCATCGACGCCGAGCGTGCCGAGGCCATAGTCCGGCGAGACGCCCGCCCACCACCTGTCTTCAT
CCCCGCACCCAGGCGGCTTCCGCAGGGGGGAGCAGACACCCCACCTCCCCTCAGCATGGACGACATCCTG
TATCTAGGCAAGAGCATCTGCAAGGCCCTGGTGGACGTCCTCGACCATCATCCTGCCGCGCCAGAGACCA
CCCCTATTAAAACATACACACCCGCCATGGACCTAAATCCGGAACAGATCACAGTCACCCCCAGAAGCCC
CTCGGTTCTCGCCGCCTTTGCTCGCACGGCCCGGGTCCAGACCCACCACCTCGTGCCGGCCCTAACCGAC
GATTCCCCCTCACCCGTGGGACAAACGCCCCCGCCATTCCGCATCCTCCCCGCCAAAAAACTCGCGGCCA
TTCTCCTGGGTAACGGCAGGAACGCGAGCAAGCGCCGGGCCAGCCGGGACCTGTCACCACCGCCCCACGG
CAGGTGGCGTGCCGTTTTGGACTCCTCCCCATTCTCCTTCTCCTCCTCAGACTTTTCCGACCAGGACGAG
GGAGAGGGAGGGGAGGCAGATCTCAGGGGCGTGCCGGGAGGAGGAGGAGAAGGAGCATACGAGGAAGACA
GGGAAAGGCCATCGGATATCGACACCGCGGCCCGAGCCCAGAAGGTTGAGACCTCCTGCCCCCGCAGACG
CAGTCCGCGGACTACCCCCTCTCCTTCAAGGCGGGCAAGCGGCGGCGGCGGCCCAGACAGAGGAGAGGCG
GAGGCACACACGTACCCCCCTTATCTCTCGGCGGCTGCCGCCGCCAGCCGCGTAAGACCCCGGACCAGAA
GGGGGGCGACAAGGCGTCCTCCCCGCCCCACCGCCGAAGATGAGCCAACTTTCTTGTACAAAGTTGGCAT
TATAAGAAAGCATTGCTTATCAATTTGTTGCAACGAACAGGTCACTATCAGTCAAAATAAAATCATTATT
TGCCATCCAGCTGATATCCCCTATAGTGAGTCGTATTACATGGTCATAGCTGTTTCCTGGCAGCTCTGGC
CCGTGTCTCAAAATCTCTGATGTTACATTGCACAAGATAAAAATATATCATCATGCCTCCTCTAGACCAG
CCAGGACAGAAATGCCTCGACTTCGCTGCTACCCAAGGTTGCCGGGTGACGCACACCGTGGAAACGGATG
AAGGCACGAACCCAGTGGACATAAGCCTGTTCGGTTCGTAAGCTGTAATGCAAGTAGCGTATGCGCTCAC
GCAACTGGTCCAGAACCTTGACCGAACGCAGCGGTGGTAACGGCGCAGTGGCGGTTTTCATGGCTTGTTA
TGACTGTTTTTTTGGGGTACAGTCTATGCCTCGGGCATCCAAGCAGCAAGCGCGTTACGCCGTGGGTCGA
TGTTTGATGTTATGGAGCAGCAACGATGTTACGCAGCAGGGCAGTCGCCCTAAAACAAAGTTAAACATTA
TGAGGGAAGCGGTGATCGCCGAAGTATCGACTCAACTATCAGAGGTAGTTGGCGTCATCGAGCGCCATCT
CGAACCGACGTTGCTGGCCGTACATTTGTACGGCTCCGCAGTGGATGGCGGCCTGAAGCCACACAGTGAT
ATTGATTTGCTGGTTACGGTGACCGTAAGGCTTGATGAAACAACGCGGCGAGCTTTGATCAACGACCTTT
TGGAAACTTCGGCTTCCCCTGGAGAGAGCGAGATTCTCCGCGCTGTAGAAGTCACCATTGTTGTGCACGA
CGACATCATTCCGTGGCGTTATCCAGCTAAGCGCGAACTGCAATTTGGAGAATGGCAGCGCAATGACATT
CTTGCAGGTATCTTCGAGCCAGCCACGATCGACATTGATCTGGCTATCTTGCTGACAAAAGCAAGAGAAC
ATAGCGTTGCCTTGGTAGGTCCAGCGGCGGAGGAACTCTTTGATCCGGTTCCTGAACAGGATCTATTTGA
GGCGCTAAATGAAACCTTAACGCTATGGAACTCGCCGCCCGACTGGGCTGGCGATGAGCGAAATGTAGTG
CTTACGTTGTCCCGCATTTGGTACAGCGCAGTAACCGGCAAAATCGCGCCGAAGGATGTCGCTGCCGACT
GGGCAATGGAGCGCCTGCCGGCCCAGTATCAGCCCGTCATACTTGAAGCTAGACAGGCTTATCTTGGACA
AGAAGAAGATCGCTTGGCCTCGCGCGCAGATCAGTTGGAAGAATTTGTCCACTACGTGAAAGGCGAGATC
ACCAAGGTAGTCGGCAAATAACCCTCGAGCCACCCATGACCAAAATCCCTTAACGTGAGTTACGCGTCGT
TCCACTGAGCGTCAGACCCCGTAGAAAAGATCAAAGGATCTTCTTGAGATCCTTTTTTTCTGCGCGTAAT
CTGCTGCTTGCAAACAAAAAAACCACCGCTACCAGCGGTGGTTTGTTTGCCGGATCAAGAGCTACCAACT
CTTTTTCCGAAGGTAACTGGCTTCAGCAGAGCGCAGATACCAAATACTGTTCTTCTAGTGTAGCCGTAGT
TAGGCCACCACTTCAAGAACTCTGTAGCACCGCCTACATACCTCGCTCTGCTAATCCTGTTACCAGTGGC
TGCTGCCAGTGGCGATAAGTCGTGTCTTACCGGGTTGGACTCAAGACGATAGTTACCGGATAAGGCGCAG
CGGTCGGGCTGAACGGGGGGTTCGTGCACACAGCCCAGCTTGGAGCGAACGACCTACACCGAACTGAGAT
ACCTACAGCGTGAGCTATGAGAAAGCGCCACGCTTCCCGAAGGGAGAAAGGCGGACAGGTATCCGGTAAG
CGGCAGGGTCGGAACAGGAGAGCGCACGAGGGAGCTTCCAGGGGGAAACGCCTGGTATCTTTATAGTCCT
GTCGGGTTTCGCCACCTCTGACTTGAGCGTCGATTTTTGTGATGCTCGTCAGGGGGGCGGAGCCTATGGA
AAAACGCCAGCAACGCGGCCTTTTTACGGTTCCTGGCCTTTTGCTGGCCTTTTGCTCACATGTT
